Addgene plasmid #231385: pcDNA3.3_3xFLAG_SUMO_Eu1_HsAGO2(EI 5xE)
Purpose: Express mutant human AGO2 with N-terminal 3xFLAG-SUMO_Eu1 tag in mammalian cells
Depositing lab: David Bartel. Depositing organization: Whitehead Institute for Biomedical Research. Publication: The structural basis for RNA slicing by human Argonaute2. Mohamed AA, Wang PY, Bartel DP, Vos SM. Cell Rep. 2025 Jan 28;44(1):115166. doi: 10.1016/j.celrep.2024.115166. Epub 2024 Dec 31. PubMed 39932188.
Backbone
  Vector backbone: pcDNA3.3
  Backbone size w/o insert (bp): 5413
  Vector type: Mammalian Expression
  Selectable markers: Neomycin (select with G418)
Growth in bacteria
  Bacterial resistance: Ampicillin, 100 μg/mL
  Growth temperature: 37°C
  Growth strain: DH5alpha
  Copy number: High Copy
Gene/Insert
  Gene/Insert name: Human Argonaute2 (alt name: AGO2)
  Species: H. sapiens (human), Synthetic
  Insert size (bp): 2958
  Mutation: S824E, S828E, T830E, S831E, S834E
  Entrez Gene: AGO2 (a.k.a. CASC7, EIF2C2, LESKRES, LINC00980, PPD, Q10)
  Promoter: CMV
  Tag / fusion protein: 3xFLAG-SUMO_Eu1 (N terminal on insert)
  Cloning method: Other
  Sequencing primers: 5′ CMV Forward; 3′ TK-pA-R
Terms and licenses: Academic/Nonprofit Terms; Industry Terms: Not Available to Industry
Depositor comments: With engineered orthogonal SUMO_Eu1 (Vera Rodriguez et al., JCB 2019) in N-terminal tag. Please visit https://doi.org/10.1101/2024.08.19.608718 for bioRxiv preprint.
How to cite: pcDNA3.3_3xFLAG_SUMO_Eu1_HsAGO2(EI 5xE) was a gift from David Bartel (Addgene plasmid # 231385 ; http://n2t.net/addgene:231385 ; RRID:Addgene_231385)
