[The description below was written by a language model from this plasmid's Addgene catalogue record and pLannotate feature annotations shown in this document.]
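Description:
pcDNA3.3_3xFLAG_SUMO_Eu1_HsAGO2(EI 5xE) is a mammalian expression plasmid of about 8.4 kb built on the pcDNA3.3 backbone and designed to produce a tagged, mutant form of human Argonaute2 (AGO2) in mammalian cells. In bacteria it replicates from a high-copy ColE1/pUC-type origin and is selected with ampicillin through the β-lactamase gene. An f1 phage origin is also present. For mammalian cells, an SV40 early promoter drives the neomycin phosphotransferase gene, followed by an SV40 polyadenylation signal, which allows G418 selection of stable transfectants. Small lac promoter/operator, lacI, ble and bGH poly(A) fragments in the annotation appear to be backbone remnants rather than functional parts.

The expression cassette uses the human CMV immediate-early enhancer and promoter to transcribe a single open reading frame that ends at the HSV thymidine kinase poly(A) signal. The frame begins with a 3xFLAG epitope, followed by a SUMO domain and then the AGO2 coding sequence. The automated annotation matches the SUMO segment to a rice SUMO1 fragment, but the depositor identifies it as SUMO_Eu1, an engineered orthogonal SUMO variant. Such orthogonal SUMO tags are generally meant to resist endogenous eukaryotic SUMO proteases while remaining cleavable by a matched engineered protease, so the fusion can be captured by FLAG affinity and released by specific cleavage. The AGO2 insert carries five glutamate substitutions (S824E, S828E, T830E, S831E and S834E), replacing a cluster of serine and threonine residues with acidic, likely phosphomimetic ones. The associated work concerns the structural basis of RNA slicing by human AGO2, consistent with use of this plasmid to express and purify the mutant protein for biochemical or structural comparison.
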