Features (pLannotate 1.2.2; 20 found; start..end, strand, type, name):
     50..429     +  enhancer       CMV enhancer: human cytomegalovirus immediate early enhancer
    430..633     +  promoter       CMV promoter: human cytomegalovirus (CMV) immediate early promoter
    751..816     +  CDS            3xFLAG: three tandem FLAG® epitope tags, followed by an enterokinase cleavage site
    865..1122    +  CDS            SUMO1 (fragment): SUMO1_ORYSJ - Also known as SMT3, SUM1. Experimental evidence at protein level: Swiss-Prot protein existence level 1. Ubiquitin-like protein which can be covalently attached to target lysines as a monomer. Does not seem to be involved in protein degradation and may function as an antagonist of ubiquitin in the degradation process (By similarity). From Oryza sativa subsp. japonica (Rice).
   1129..3702    +  CDS            AGO2 (sequence partly withheld): AGO2_HUMAN - Also known as EIF2C2. Experimental evidence at protein level: Swiss-Prot protein existence level 1. Required for RNA-mediated gene silencing (RNAi) by the RNA- induced silencing complex (RISC). The 'minimal RISC' appears to include AGO2 bound to a short guide RNA such as a microRNA (miRNA) or short interfering RNA (siRNA). These guide RNAs direct RISC to complementary mRNAs that are targets for RISC-mediated gene silencing. The precise mechanism of gene silencing depends on the degree of complementarity between the miRNA or siRNA and its target. Binding of RISC to a perfectly comp
   3801..3849    +  polyA_signal   HSV TK poly(A) signal: herpes simplex virus thymidine kinase polyadenylation signal (Cole and Stacy, 1985)
   3940..3956    -  polyA_signal   bGH poly(A) signal (fragment): bovine growth hormone polyadenylation signal
   4051..4479    +  rep_origin     f1 ori (sequence partly withheld): f1 bacteriophage origin of replication; arrow indicates direction of (+) strand synthesis
   4493..4822    +  promoter       SV40 promoter: SV40 enhancer and early promoter
   4889..5680    +  CDS            neo: KKA2_KLEPN - Also known as kan, nptII. Experimental evidence at protein level: Swiss-Prot protein existence level 1. Resistance to kanamycin, neomycin, paromomycin, ribostamycin, butirosin and gentamicin B. From Klebsiella pneumoniae.
   5706..5864    +  CDS            ble (fragment): BLE_KLEPN - Experimental evidence at protein level: Swiss-Prot protein existence level 1. Binding protein with a strong affinity to the bleomycin family of antibiotics. Binds to CL990; an antimitotic-antibiotic compound. From Klebsiella pneumoniae.
   5859..5980    +  polyA_signal   SV40 poly(A) signal: SV40 polyadenylation signal
   6053..6069    -  protein_bind   lac operator: The lac repressor binds to the lac operator to inhibit transcription in E. coli. This inhibition can be relieved by adding lactose or isopropyl-β-D-thiogalactopyranoside (IPTG). lac repressor encoded by lacI
   6077..6107    -  promoter       lac promoter: promoter for the E. coli lac operon
   6122..6143    -  protein_bind   CAP binding site: CAP binding activates transcription in the presence of cAMP. E. coli catabolite activator protein
   6156..6248    -  CDS            lacI (fragment): lac repressor; lacI; The lac repressor binds to the lac operator to inhibit transcription in E. coli. This inhibition can be relieved by adding lactose or isopropyl-β-D-thiogalactopyranoside (IPTG).
   6431..7019    -  rep_origin     ori: high-copy-number ColE1/pMB1/pBR322/pUC origin of replication
   7190..8050    -  CDS            AmpR: β-lactamase; bla; confers resistance to ampicillin, carbenicillin, and related antibiotics
   8051..8155    -  promoter       AmpR promoter: bla
   8214..8266    -  misc_feature   bom (fragment): basis of mobility region from pBR322
>Addgene plasmid #231385 | pcDNA3.3_3xFLAG_SUMO_Eu1_HsAGO2(EI 5xE) | addgene full sequence | sequence record 457957 | Addgene NGS Result
GTTAGGCGTTTTGCGCTGCTTCGCGATGTACGGGCCAGATATACGCGTTGACATTGATTATTGACTAGTT
ATTAATAGTAATCAATTACGGGGTCATTAGTTCATAGCCCATATATGGAGTTCCGCGTTACATAACTTAC
GGTAAATGGCCCGCCTGGCTGACCGCCCAACGACCCCCGCCCATTGACGTCAATAATGACGTATGTTCCC
ATAGTAACGCCAATAGGGACTTTCCATTGACGTCAATGGGTGGAGTATTTACGGTAAACTGCCCACTTGG
CAGTACATCAAGTGTATCATATGCCAAGTACGCCCCCTATTGACGTCAATGACGGTAAATGGCCCGCCTG
GCATTATGCCCAGTACATGACCTTATGGGACTTTCCTACTTGGCAGTACATCTACGTATTAGTCATCGCT
ATTACCATGGTGATGCGGTTTTGGCAGTACATCAATGGGCGTGGATAGCGGTTTGACTCACGGGGATTTC
CAAGTCTCCACCCCATTGACGTCAATGGGAGTTTGTTTTGGCACCAAAATCAACGGGACTTTCCAAAATG
TCGTAACAACTCCGCCCCATTGACGCAAATGGGCGGTAGGCGTGTACGGTGGGAGGTCTATATAAGCAGA
GCTCGTTTAGTGAACCGTCAGATCGCCTGGAGACGCCATCCACGCTGTTTTGACCTCCATAGAAGACACC
GGGACCGATCCAGCCTCCGGACTCTAGAGGATCGAACCCTTGCCACCATGGACTACAAAGACCATGACGG
TGATTATAAAGATCATGATATCGATTACAAGGATGACGATGACAAGCTTGGTGGTGCTAGCGGATCTGCT
GCGGGTGGCGAAGAAGATAAGAAACCGGCAGGTGGCGAAGGTGGCGGTGCCCATATCAACCTGAAAGTGA
AAGGTCAAGACGGCAACGAAGTCTTTTTCCGCATCAAACGTTCTACCCAGCTGAAAAAGCTGATGAACGC
ATACTGTGACCGTCAGTCTGTAGACATGAAGGCAATTGCTTTCCTCTTTAAGGGTCGTCGCCTACGTGCG
GAAAGGACCCCGGATGAACTGGAAATGGAAGATGGCGACGAAATCGACGCAATGCTGCACCAGACTGGAG
GCGGATCCTACTCGGGAGCCGGCCCCGCACTTGCACCTCCTGCGCCGCCGCCCCCCATCCAAGGATATGC
CTTCAAGCCTCCACCTAGACCCGACTTTGGGACCTCCGGGAGAACAATCAAATTACAGGCCAATTTCTTC
GAAATGGACATCCCCAAAATTGACATCTATCATTATGAATTGGATATCAAGCCAGAGAAGTGCCCGAGGA
GAGTTAACAGGGAAATCGTGGAACACATGGTCCAGCACTTTAAAACACAGATCTTTGGGGATCGGAAGCC
CGTGTTTGACGGCAGGAAGAATCTATACACAGCCATGCCCCTTCCGATTGGGAGGGACAAGGTGGAGCTG
GAGGTCACGCTGCCAGGAGAAGGCAAGGATCGCATCTTCAAGGTGTCCATCAAGTGGGTGTCCTGCGTGA
GCTTGCAGGCGTTACACGATGCACTTTCAGGGCGGCTGCCTAGCGTCCCTTTTGAGACGATCCAGGCCCT
GGACGTGGTCATGAGGCACTTGCCATCCATGAGGTACACCCCCGTGGGCCGCTCCTTCTTCACCGCGTCC
GAAGGCTGCTCTAACCCTCTTGGCGGGGGCCGAGAAGTGTGGTTTGGCTTCCATCAGTCCGTCCGGCCTT
CTCTCTGGAAAATGATGCTGAATATTGATGTGTCAGCAACAGCGTTTTACAAGGCACAGCCAGTAATCGA
GTTTGTTTGTGAAGTTTTGGATTTTAAAAGTATTGAAGAACAACAAAAACCTCTGACAGATTCCCAAAGG
GTAAAGTTTACCAAAGAAATTAAAGGTCTAAAGGTGGAGATAACGCACTGTGGGCAGATGAAGAGGAAGT
ACCGCGTCTGCAATGTGACCCGGCGGCCCGCCAGTCACCAAACATTCCCGCTGCAGCAGGAGAGCGGGCA
GACGGTGGAGTGCACGGTGGCCCAGTATTTCAAGGACAGGCACAAGCTTGTTCTGCGCTACCCCCACCTC
CCATGTTTACAAGTCGGACAGGAGCAGAAACACACCTACCTTCCCCTGGAGGTCTGTAACATTGTGGCAG
GACAAAGATGTATTAAAAAATTAACGGACAATCAGACCTCAACCATGATCAGAGCAACTGCTAGGTCGGC
GCCCGATCGGCAAGAAGAGATTAGCAAATTGATGCGAAGTGCAAGTTTCAACACAGATCCATACGTCCGT
GAATTTGGAATCATGGTCAAAGATGAGATGACAGACGTGACTGGGCGGGTGCTGCAGCCGCCCTCCATCC
TCTACGGGGGCAGGAATAAAGCTATTGCGACCCCTGTCCAGGGCGTCTGGGACATGCGGAAC
[405 nt withheld, positions 2443-2847]
AACAACATCCTGCTGCCCCAGGGCAGGCCGCCGGTGTTCCAGCAGCCCGTCATCTTTCTGGGAGCAGACG
TCACTCACCCCCCCGCCGGGGATGGGAAGAAGCCCTCCATTGCCGCCGTGGTGGGCAGCATGGACGCCCA
CCCCAATCGCTACTGCGCCACCGTGCGCGTGCAGCAGCACCGGCAGGAGATCATACAAGACCTGGCCGCC
ATGGTCCGCGAGCTCCTCATCCAGTTCTACAAGTCCACGCGCTTCAAGCCCACCCGCATCATCTTCTACC
GCGACGGTGTCTCTGAAGGCCAGTTCCAGCAGGTTCTCCACCACGAGTTGCTGGCCATCCGTGAGGCCTG
TATCAAGCTAGAAAAAGACTACCAGCCCGGGATCACCTTCATCGTGGTGCAGAAGAGGCACCACACCCGG
CTCTTCTGCACTGACAAGAACGAGCGGGTTGGGAAAAGTGGAAACATTCCAGCAGGCACGACTGTGGACA
CGAAAATCACCCACCCCACCGAGTTCGACTTCTACCTGTGTAGTCACGCTGGCATCCAGGGGACAAGCAG
GCCTTCGCACTATCACGTCCTCTGGGACGACAATCGTTTCTCCTCTGATGAGCTGCAGATCCTAACCTAC
CAGCTGTGTCACACCTACGTGCGCTGCACACGCTCCGTGTCCATCCCAGCGCCAGCATACTACGCTCACC
TGGTGGCCTTCCGGGCCAGGTACCACCTGGTGGATAAGGAACATGACGAGGCTGAAGGAGAGCATGAGGA
GGGGCAGGAGAACGGGCGAGACCACCAAGCACTGGCCAAGGCGGTCCAGGTTCACCAAGACACTCTGCGC
ACCATGTACTTTGCTTGAAAGGGTTCGATCCCTACCGGTTAGTAATGAGTTTAAACGGGGGAGGCTAACT
GAAACACGGAAGGAGACAATACCGGAAGGAACCCGCGCTATGACGGCAATAAAAAGACAGAATAAAACGC
ACGGGTGTTGGGTCGTTTGTTCATAAACGCGGGGTTCGGTCCCAGGGCTGGCACTCTGTCGATACCCCAC
CGAGACCCCATTGGGGCCAATACGCCCGCGTTTCTTCCTTTTCCCCACCCCACCCCCCAAGTTCGGGTGA
AGGCCCAGGGCTCGCAGCCAACGTCGGGGCGGCAGGCCCTGCCATAGCAGATCTGCGCAGCTGGGGCTCT
AGGGGGTATCCCC
[124 nt withheld, positions 4051-4174]
C
[91 nt withheld, positions 4176-4266]
A
[49 nt withheld, positions 4268-4316]
CCTTTGACGTTGGAGTCCACGTTCTTT
[37 nt withheld, positions 4344-4380]
ACCCTATCTCGGTCTATTCTTTTGATTTATAAGGGATTTTGCCGATTTCGGCCTATTGGTTAAAAAATGA
GCTGATTTAACAAAAATTTAACGCGAATTAATTCTGTGGAATGTGTGTCAGTTAGGGTGTGGAAAGTCCC
CAGGCTCCCCAGCAGGCAGAAGTATGCAAAGCATGCATCTCAATTAGTCAGCAACCAGGTGTGGAAAGTC
CCCAGGCTCCCCAGCAGGCAGAAGTATGCAAAGCATGCATCTCAATTAGTCAGCAACCATAGTCCCGCCC
CTAACTCCGCCCATCCCGCCCCTAACTCCGCCCAGTTCCGCCCATTCTCCGCCCCATGGCTGACTAATTT
TTTTTATTTATGCAGAGGCCGAGGCCGCCTCTGCCTCTGAGCTATTCCAGAAGTAGTGAGGAGGCTTTTT
TGGAGGCCTAGGCTTTTGCAAAAAGCTCCCGGGAGCTTGTATATCCATTTTCGGATCTGATCAAGAGACA
GGATGAGGATCGTTTCGCATGATTGAACAAGATGGATTGCACGCAGGTTCTCCGGCCGCTTGGGTGGAGA
GGCTATTCGGCTATGACTGGGCACAACAGACAATCGGCTGCTCTGATGCCGCCGTGTTCCGGCTGTCAGC
GCAGGGGCGCCCGGTTCTTTTTGTCAAGACCGACCTGTCCGGTGCCCTGAATGAACTGCAGGACGAGGCA
GCGCGGCTATCGTGGCTGGCCACGACGGGCGTTCCTTGCGCAGCTGTGCTCGACGTTGTCACTGAAGCGG
GAAGGGACTGGCTGCTATTGGGCGAAGTGCCGGGGCAGGATCTCCTGTCATCTCACCTTGCTCCTGCCGA
GAAAGTATCCATCATGGCTGATGCAATGCGGCGGCTGCATACGCTTGATCCGGCTACCTGCCCATTCGAC
CACCAAGCGAAACATCGCATCGAGCGAGCACGTACTCGGATGGAAGCCGGTCTTGTCGATCAGGATGATC
TGGACGAAGAGCATCAGGGGCTCGCGCCAGCCGAACTGTTCGCCAGGCTCAAGGCGCGCATGCCCGACGG
CGAGGATCTCGTCGTGACCCATGGCGATGCCTGCTTGCCGAATATCATGGTGGAAAATGGCCGCTTTTCT
GGATTCATCGACTGTGGCCGGCTGGGTGTGGCGGACCGCTATCAGGACATAGCGTTGGCTACCCGTGATA
TTGCTGAAGAGCTTGGCGGCGAATGGGCTGACCGCTTCCTCGTGCTTTACGGTATCGCCGCTCCCGATTC
GCAGCGCATCGCCTTCTATCGCCTTCTTGACGAGTTCTTCTGAGCGGGACTCTGGGGTTCGCGAAATGAC
CGACCAAGCGACGCCCAACCTGCCATCACGAGATTTCGATTCCACCGCCGCCTTCTATGAAAGGTTGGGC
TTCGGAATCGTTTTCCGGGACGCCGGCTGGATGATCCTCCAGCGCGGGGATCTCATGCTGGAGTTCTTCG
CCCACCCCAACTTGTTTATTGCAGCTTATAATGGTTACAAATAAAGCAATAGCATCACAAATTTCACAAA
TAAAGCATTTTTTTCACTGCATTCTAGTTGTGGTTTGTCCAAACTCATCAATGTATCTTATCATGTCTGT
ATACCGTCGACCTCTAGCTAGAGCTTGGCGTAATCATGGTCATAGCTGTTTCCTGTGTGAAATTGTTATC
CGCTCACAATTCCACACAACATACGAGCCGGAAGCATAAAGTGTAAAGCCTGGGGTGCCTAATGAGTGAG
CTAACTCACATTAATTGCGTTGCGCTCACTGCCCGCTTTCCAGTCGGGAAACCTGTCGTGCCAGCTGCAT
TAATGAATCGGCCAACGCGCGGGGAGAGGCGGTTTGCGTATTGGGCGCTCTTCCGCTTCCTCGCTCACTG
ACTCGCTGCGCTCGGTCGTTCGGCTGCGGCGAGCGGTATCAGCTCACTCAAAGGCGGTAATACGGTTATC
CACAGAATCAGGGGATAACGCAGGAAAGAACATGTGAGCAAAAGGCCAGCAAAAGGCCAGGAACCGTAAA
AAGGCCGCGTTGCTGGCGTTTTTCCATAGGCTCCGCCCCCCTGACGAGCATCACAAAAATCGACGCTCAA
GTCAGAGGTGGCGAAACCCGACAGGACTATAAAGATACCAGGCGTTTCCCCCTGGAAGCTCCCTCGTGCG
CTCTCCTGTTCCGACCCTGCCGCTTACCGGATACCTGTCCGCCTTTCTCCCTTCGGGAAGCGTGGCGCTT
TCTCATAGCTCACGCTGTAGGTATCTCAGTTCGGTGTAGGTCGTTCGCTCCAAGCTGGGCTGTGTGCACG
AACCCCCCGTTCAGCCCGACCGCTGCGCCTTATCCGGTAACTATCGTCTTGAGTCCAACCCGGTAAGACA
CGACTTATCGCCACTGGCAGCAGCCACTGGTAACAGGATTAGCAGAGCGAGGTATGTAGGCGGTGCTACA
GAGTTCTTGAAGTGGTGGCCTAACTACGGCTACACTAGAAGAACAGTATTTGGTATCTGCGCTCTGCTGA
AGCCAGTTACCTTCGGAAAAAGAGTTGGTAGCTCTTGATCCGGCAAACAAACCACCGCTGGTAGCGGTGG
TTTTTTTGTTTGCAAGCAGCAGATTACGCGCAGAAAAAAAGGATCTCAAGAAGATCCTTTGATCTTTTCT
ACGGGGTCTGACGCTCAGTGGAACGAAAACTCACGTTAAGGGATTTTGGTCATGAGATTATCAAAAAGGA
TCTTCACCTAGATCCTTTTAAATTAAAAATGAAGTTTTAAATCAATCTAAAGTATATATGAGTAAACTTG
GTCTGACAGTTACCAATGCTTAATCAGTGAGGCACCTATCTCAGCGATCTGTCTATTTCGTTCATCCATA
GTTGCCTGACTCCCCGTCGTGTAGATAACTACGATACGGGAGGGCTTACCATCTGGCCCCAGTGCTGCAA
TGATACCGCGAGACCCACGCTCACCGGCTCCAGATTTATCAGCAATAAACCAGCCAGCCGGAAGGGCCGA
GCGCAGAAGTGGTCCTGCAACTTTATCCGCCTCCATCCAGTCTATTAATTGTTGCCGGGAAGCTAGAGTA
AGTAGTTCGCCAGTTAATAGTTTGCGCAACGTTGTTGCCATTGCTACAGGCATCGTGGTGTCACGCTCGT
CGTTTGGTATGGCTTCATTCAGCTCCGGTTCCCAACGATCAAGGCGAGTTACATGATCCCCCATGTTGTG
CAAAAAAGCGGTTAGCTCCTTCGGTCCTCCGATCGTTGTCAGAAGTAAGTTGGCCGCAGTGTTATCACTC
ATGGTTATGGCAGCACTGCATAATTCTCTTACTGTCATGCCATCCGTAAGATGCTTTTCTGTGACTGGTG
AGTACTCAACCAAGTCATTCTGAGAATAGTGTATGCGGCGACCGAGTTGCTCTTGCCCGGCGTCAATACG
GGATAATACCGCGCCACATAGCAGAACTTTAAAAGTGCTCATCATTGGAAAACGTTCTTCGGGGCGAAAA
CTCTCAAGGATCTTACCGCTGTTGAGATCCAGTTCGATGTAACCCACTCGTGCACCCAACTGATCTTCAG
CATCTTTTACTTTCACCAGCGTTTCTGGGTGAGCAAAAACAGGAAGGCAAAATGCCGCAAAAAAGGGAAT
AAGGGCGACACGGAAATGTTGAATACTCATACTCTTCCTTTTTCAATATTATTGAAGCATTTATCAGGGT
TATTGTCTCATGAGCGGATACATATTTGAATGTATTTAGAAAAATAAACAAATAGGGGTTCCGCGCACAT
TTCCCCGAAAAGTGCCACCTGACGTCGACGGATCGGGAGATCTCCCGATCCCCTATGGTGCACTCTCAGT
ACAATCTGCTCTGATGCCGCATAGTTAAGCCAGTATCTGCTCCCTGCTTGTGTGTTGGAGGTCGCTGAGT
AGTGCGCGAGCAAAATTTAAGCTACAACAAGGCAAGGCTTGACCGACAATTGCATGAAGAATCTGCTTAG
G
